Addgene plasmid #236494: pAPInt-Dendra2-Nat
Purpose: Plasmid for deleting or C-terminally tagging endogenous genes with Dendra2 and selection on Nat.
Depositing lab: Daniel Lew. Depositing organization: Massachusetts Institute of Technology. Publication: Optimized vectors for genetic engineering of Aureobasidium pullulans. Colarusso AV, Williams AM, Gladfelter AS, Wirshing ACE, Lew DJ. Mol Biol Cell. 2025 Jun 1;36(6):mr5. doi: 10.1091/mbc.E25-02-0059. Epub 2025 Apr 9. PubMed 40202829.
Backbone
  Vector backbone: pFA6A
  Vector type: Yeast Expression
  Selectable markers: Nourseothricin (Nat)
Growth in bacteria
  Bacterial resistance: Ampicillin, 100 μg/mL
  Growth temperature: 37°C
  Growth strain: DH5alpha
  Copy number: High Copy
Gene/Insert
  Gene/Insert name: Dendra2
  Species: Aureobasidium pullulans
  Mutation: Codon optimized for A. pullulans
  Cloning method: Gibson Cloning
Terms and licenses: Academic/Nonprofit Terms; Industry Terms: Not Available to Industry
How to cite: pAPInt-Dendra2-Nat was a gift from Daniel Lew (Addgene plasmid # 236494 ; http://n2t.net/addgene:236494 ; RRID:Addgene_236494)
