[The description below was written by a language model from this plasmid's Addgene catalogue record and pLannotate feature annotations shown in this document.]
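Description:
pAPInt-Dendra2-Nat is a pFA6a-derived integration template plasmid of about 4.6 kb, built for genome engineering of the polymorphic black yeast Aureobasidium pullulans. It is maintained in E. coli through a high-copy ColE1/pUC-type origin and an ampicillin resistance gene (β-lactamase with its native promoter). Short annotated fragments of lacI, rop and the pBR322 bom region appear to be backbone remnants rather than functional elements. SP6 and T7 promoters flank the payload, as is typical of the pFA6a series. No fungal replication origin is annotated, consistent with a module meant to be integrated into the chromosome rather than maintained episomally.

The payload follows the classic tag-plus-marker layout. A Dendra2 coding sequence, codon optimized for A. pullulans, is followed by the S. cerevisiae ADH1 terminator. There is no annotated promoter upstream of it, so expression depends on in-frame fusion to the 3' end of an endogenous gene. Dendra2 is a green-to-red photoconvertible fluorescent protein, which allows a tagged protein population to be optically marked and followed over time. Downstream lies a nourseothricin acetyltransferase (nat1) gene ending in the Ashbya gossypii TEF terminator, which gives selection on nourseothricin. The promoter driving this marker is not identified in the feature table, although an unannotated stretch of several hundred bases precedes the coding sequence.

According to the record, the plasmid is used either to tag endogenous genes C-terminally with Dendra2 or to delete genes. In both cases transformants are selected on nourseothricin. Targeting presumably relies on homology to the locus of interest added to the cassette, but the record does not describe how that homology is supplied.
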