Features (pLannotate 1.2.2; 12 found; start..end, strand, type, name):
    559..1123    +  CDS            NrsR (fragment): nourseothricin acetyltransferase; Streptomyces noursei nat1; confers resistance to nourseothricin
   1131..1328    +  terminator     TEF terminator: Ashbya gossypii TEF terminator
   1372..1390    -  promoter       T7 promoter: promoter for bacteriophage T7 RNA polymerase
   1412..1465    -  CDS            lacI (fragment): lac repressor; lacI; The lac repressor binds to the lac operator to inhibit transcription in E. coli. This inhibition can be relieved by adding lactose or isopropyl-β-D-thiogalactopyranoside (IPTG).
   1648..2236    -  rep_origin     ori: high-copy-number ColE1/pMB1/pBR322/pUC origin of replication
   2407..3267    -  CDS            AmpR: β-lactamase; bla; confers resistance to ampicillin, carbenicillin, and related antibiotics
   3268..3372    -  promoter       AmpR promoter: bla
   3467..3502    +  CDS            rop (fragment): Rop protein, which maintains plasmids at low copy number; rop
   3604..3655    +  misc_feature   bom (fragment): basis of mobility region from pBR322
   3718..3736    +  promoter       SP6 promoter: promoter for bacteriophage SP6 RNA polymerase
   3806..4495    +  CDS            Dendra2: Dendra2 is a photoconvertible green fluorescent protein published in 2006, derived from Dendronephthya sp.. It has high acid sensitivity.
   4516..144     +  terminator     ADH1 terminator (across the origin): S. cerevisiae ADH1; transcription terminator for the S. cerevisiae alcohol dehydrogenase 1 (ADH1) gene
>Addgene plasmid #236494 | pAPInt-Dendra2-Nat | addgene full sequence | sequence record 468407 | Addgene NGS Result
AAAAAAAATAAGTGTATACAAATTTTAAAGTGACTCTTAGGTTTTAAAACGAAAATTCTTATTCTTGAGT
AACTCTTTCCTGTAGGTCAGGTTGCTTTCTCAGGTATAGTATGAGGTCGCTCTTATTGACCACACCTCTA
CCGGCAGATCCGCTAGGGATAACAGGGTGGTGCGGGTGAAAGGTCTTGGTCAAGTCGCAAAGTGTTTGTG
AAAAAGACGTAGCGGGGGAAGCGCACACACGCCCGCCTTTTATAGACGAAGCTTCGAGCAGGTCATTTAA
CGATGCTTAGTAGCAATATACAATAAAGCCTAATTGGGACTAATTACGGTCACGTGAAAAACTCACCATG
TAGCCTTTTATGGAAATATTGTACACGCTACTAAGCCACTGTAATATCGGCCTCATCGTCTCCGCTTGGA
GCATAAAAGGCGACGCTCCTCGCCATTCCCCCAAGTCGTTTTCCGTATTCTGCTACGCTTCAAGCTTTGA
CGTTTCTCTTCAAGACTCACTCACGACCCTCTCTCTCACGCACACCTTACACAGCAGAATTCATGGGTAC
CACTCTTGACGACACGGCTTACCGGTACCGCACCAGTGTCCCGGGGGACGCCGAGGCCATCGAGGCACTG
GATGGGTCCTTCACCACCGACACCGTCTTCCGCGTCACCGCCACCGGGGACGGCTTCACCCTGCGGGAGG
TGCCGGTGGACCCGCCCCTGACCAAGGTGTTCCCCGACGACGAATCGGACGACGAATCGGACGACGGGGA
GGACGGCGACCCGGACTCCCGGACGTTCGTCGCGTACGGGGACGACGGCGACCTGGCGGGCTTCGTGGTC
GTCTCGTACTCCGGCTGGAACCGCCGGCTGACCGTCGAGGACATCGAGGTCGCCCCGGAGCACCGGGGGC
ACGGGGTCGGGCGCGCGTTGATGGGGCTCGCGACGGAGTTCGCCCGCGAGCGGGGCGCCGGGCACCTCTG
GCTGGAGGTCACCAACGTCAACGCACCGGCGATCCACGCGTACCGGCGGATGGGGTTCACCCTCTGCGGC
CTGGACACCGCCCTGTACGACGGCACCGCCTCGGACGGCGAGCAGGCGCTCTACATGAGCATGCCCTGCC
CCTAATCAGTACTGACAATAAAAAGATTCTTGTTTTCAAGAACTTGTCATTTGTATAGTTTTTTTATATT
GTAGTTGTTCTATTTTAATCAAATGTTAGCGTGATTTATATTTTTTTTCGCCTCGACATCATCTGCCCAG
ATGCGAAGTTAAGTGCGCAGAAAGTAATATCATGCGTCAATCGTATGTGAATGCTGGTCGCTATACTGCA
GATCCACTAGTGGCCTATGCGGCCGCGGATCTGCCGGTCTCCCTATAGTGAGTCGTATTAATTTCGATAA
GCCAGGTTAACCTGCATTAATGAATCGGCCAACGCGCGGGGAGAGGCGGTTTGCGTATTGGGCGCTCTTC
CGCTTCCTCGCTCACTGACTCGCTGCGCTCGGTCGTTCGGCTGCGGCGAGCGGTATCAGCTCACTCAAAG
GCGGTAATACGGTTATCCACAGAATCAGGGGATAACGCAGGAAAGAACATGTGAGCAAAAGGCCAGCAAA
AGGCCAGGAACCGTAAAAAGGCCGCGTTGCTGGCGTTTTTCCATAGGCTCCGCCCCCCTGACGAGCATCA
CAAAAATCGACGCTCAAGTCAGAGGTGGCGAAACCCGACAGGACTATAAAGATACCAGGCGTTTCCCCCT
GGAAGCTCCCTCGTGCGCTCTCCTGTTCCGACCCTGCCGCTTACCGGATACCTGTCCGCCTTTCTCCCTT
CGGGAAGCGTGGCGCTTTCTCATAGCTCACGCTGTAGGTATCTCAGTTCGGTGTAGGTCGTTCGCTCCAA
GCTGGGCTGTGTGCACGAACCCCCCGTTCAGCCCGACCGCTGCGCCTTATCCGGTAACTATCGTCTTGAG
TCCAACCCGGTAAGACACGACTTATCGCCACTGGCAGCAGCCACTGGTAACAGGATTAGCAGAGCGAGGT
ATGTAGGCGGTGCTACAGAGTTCTTGAAGTGGTGGCCTAACTACGGCTACACTAGAAGAACAGTATTTGG
TATCTGCGCTCTGCTGAAGCCAGTTACCTTCGGAAAAAGAGTTGGTAGCTCTTGATCCGGCAAACAAACC
ACCGCTGGTAGCGGTGGTTTTTTTGTTTGCAAGCAGCAGATTACGCGCAGAAAAAAAGGATCTCAAGAAG
ATCCTTTGATCTTTTCTACGGGGTCTGACGCTCAGTGGAACGAAAACTCACGTTAAGGGATTTTGGTCAT
GAGATTATCAAAAAGGATCTTCACCTAGATCCTTTTAAATTAAAAATGAAGTTTTAAATCAATCTAAAGT
ATATATGAGTAAACTTGGTCTGACAGTTACCAATGCTTAATCAGTGAGGCACCTATCTCAGCGATCTGTC
TATTTCGTTCATCCATAGTTGCCTGACTCCCCGTCGTGTAGATAACTACGATACGGGAGGGCTTACCATC
TGGCCCCAGTGCTGCAATGATACCGCGAGACCCACGCTCACCGGCTCCAGATTTATCAGCAATAAACCAG
CCAGCCGGAAGGGCCGAGCGCAGAAGTGGTCCTGCAACTTTATCCGCCTCCATCCAGTCTATTAATTGTT
GCCGGGAAGCTAGAGTAAGTAGTTCGCCAGTTAATAGTTTGCGCAACGTTGTTGCCATTGCTACAGGCAT
CGTGGTGTCACGCTCGTCGTTTGGTATGGCTTCATTCAGCTCCGGTTCCCAACGATCAAGGCGAGTTACA
TGATCCCCCATGTTGTGCAAAAAAGCGGTTAGCTCCTTCGGTCCTCCGATCGTTGTCAGAAGTAAGTTGG
CCGCAGTGTTATCACTCATGGTTATGGCAGCACTGCATAATTCTCTTACTGTCATGCCATCCGTAAGATG
CTTTTCTGTGACTGGTGAGTACTCAACCAAGTCATTCTGAGAATAGTGTATGCGGCGACCGAGTTGCTCT
TGCCCGGCGTCAATACGGGATAATACCGCGCCACATAGCAGAACTTTAAAAGTGCTCATCATTGGAAAAC
GTTCTTCGGGGCGAAAACTCTCAAGGATCTTACCGCTGTTGAGATCCAGTTCGATGTAACCCACTCGTGC
ACCCAACTGATCTTCAGCATCTTTTACTTTCACCAGCGTTTCTGGGTGAGCAAAAACAGGAAGGCAAAAT
GCCGCAAAAAAGGGAATAAGGGCGACACGGAAATGTTGAATACTCATACTCTTCCTTTTTCAATATTATT
GAAGCATTTATCAGGGTTATTGTCTCATGAGCGGATACATATTTGAATGTATTTAGAAAAATAAACAAAT
AGGGGTTCCGCGCACATTTCCCCGAAAAGTGCCACCTGACGTCTAAGAAACCATTATTATCATGACATTA
ACCTATAAAAATAGGCGTATCACGAGGCCCTTTCGTCTCGCGCGTTTCGGTGATGACGGTGAAAACCTCT
GACACATGCAGCTCCCGGAGACGGTCACAGCTTGTCTGTAAGCGGATGCCGGGAGCAGACAAGCCCGTCA
GGGCGCGTCAGCGGGTGTTGGCGGGTGTCGGGGCTGGCTTAACTATGCGGCATCAGAGCAGATTGTACTG
AGAGTGCACCATATGGACATATTGTCGTTAGAACGCGGCTACAATTAATACATAACCTTATGTATCATAC
ACATACGATTTAGGTGACACTATAGAACGCGGCCGCCAGCTGAAGCTTCGTACGCTGCAGGTCGACGGAT
CGGTGACGGTGCTGGTTCTGGTTCTATGAACACCCCTGGCATCAACCTCATCAAGGAGGACATGCGCGTC
AAGGTCCACATGGAGGGCAACGTCAACGGCCACGCCTTCGTCATCGAGGGCGAGGGCAAGGGCAAGCCTT
ACGAGGGCACCCAAACCGCCAACCTCACCGTCAAGGAGGGCGCCCCTCTCCCTTTCTCTTACGACATCCT
CACCACCGCCGTCCACTACGGCAACCGCGTCTTCACCAAGTACCCTGAGGACATCCCTGACTACTTCAAG
CAATCTTTCCCTGAGGGCTACTCTTGGGAGCGCACCATGACCTTCGAGGACAAGGGCATCTGCACCATCC
GCTCTGACATCTCTCTCGAGGGCGACTGCTTCTTCCAAAACGTCCGCTTCAAGGGCACCAACTTCCCTCC
TAACGGCCCTGTCATGCAAAAGAAGACCCTCAAGTGGGAGCCTTCTACCGAGAAGCTCCACGTCCGCGAC
GGCCTCCTCGTCGGCAACATCAACATGGCCCTCCTCCTCGAGGGCGGCGGCCACTACCTCTGCGACTTCA
AGACCACCTACAAGGCCAAGAAGGTCGTCCAACTCCCTGACGCCCACTTCGTCGACCACCGCATCGAGAT
CCTCGGCAACGACTCTGACTACAACAAGGTCAAGCTCTACGAGCACGCCGTCGCCCGCTACTCTCCTCTC
CCTTCTCAAGTCTGGTGAGCGCCACTTCTAAATAAGCGAATTTCTTATGATTTATGATTTTTATTATTAA
ATAAGTTAT
